>Addgene plasmid #161181 | pDONR221-SLC25A2_STOP | addgene full sequence | sequence record 469894 | Addgene NGS Result
CTTTCCTGCGTTATCCCCTGATTCTGTGGATAACCGTATTACCGCCTTTGAGTGAGCTGATACCGCTCGC
CGCAGCCGAACGACCGAGCGCAGCGAGTCAGTGAGCGAGGAAGCGGAAGAGCGCCCAATACGCAAACCGC
CTCTCCCCGCGCGTTGGCCGATTCATTAATGCAGCTGGCACGACAGGTTTCCCGACTGGAAAGCGGGCAG
TGAGCGCAACGCAATTAATACGCGTACCGCTAGCCAGGAAGAGTTTGTAGAAACGCAAAAAGGCCATCCG
TCAGGATGGCCTTCTGCTTAGTTTGATGCCTGGCAGTTTATGGCGGGCGTCCTGCCCGCCACCCTCCGGG
CCGTTGCTTCACAACGTTCAAATCCGCTCCCGGCGGATTTGTCCTACTCAGGAGAGCGTTCACCGACAAA
CAACAGATAAAACGAAAGGCCCAGTCTTCCGACTGAGCCTTTCGTTTTATTTGATGCCTGGCAGTTCCCT
ACTCTCGCGTTAACGCTAGCATGGATGTTTTCCCAGTCACGACGTTGTAAAACGACGGCCAGTCTTAAGC
TCGGGCCCCAAATAATGATTTTATTTTGACTGATAGTGACCTGTTCGTTGCAACACATTGATGAGCAATG
CTTTTTTATAATGCCAACTTTGTACAAAAAAGCAGGCTCCACCATGAAGTCCGGACCAGGAATCCAGGCA
GCAATCGACCTGACCGCAGGAGCAGCAGGAGGAACCGCATGCGTGCTGACAGGACAGCCCTTCGATACCA
TCAAGGTGAAGATGCAGACATTTCCTGACCTGTACAAGGGCCTGACCGATTGTTTCCTGAAGACATACGC
CCAAGTGGGCCTGAGGGGCTTTTATAAGGGCACCGGACCCGCCCTGATGGCATACGTGGCAGAGAACAGC
GTGCTGTTCATGTGCTATGGCTTCTGTCAGCAGTTTGTGCGCAAGGTGGCCGGCATGGACAAGCAGGCCA
AGCTGTCCGATCTGCAGACAGCAGCAGCAGGATCCTTCGCCTCTGCCTTTGCCGCCCTGGCCCTGTGCCC
TACCGAGCTGGTGAAGTGTCGGCTGCAGACAATGTACGAGATGGAGATGTCTGGCAAGATCGCCAAGAGC
CACAATACCATCTGGTCCGTGGTGAAGGGCATCCTGAAGAAGGACGGCCCACTGGGCTTTTATCACGGCC
TGAGCTCCACACTGCTGCAGGAGGTGCCCGGCTACTTCTTTTTCTTTGGCGGCTATGAGCTGTCTCGGAG
CTTCTTTGCCAGCGGCAGATCCAAGGACGAGCTGGGCCCTGTGCACCTGATGCTGTCTGGAGGAGTGGCA
GGAATCTGCCTGTGGCTGGTGGTGTTCCCAGTGGATTGTATCAAGTCTCGGATCCAGGTGCTGAGCATGT
ACGGCAAGCAGGCCGGCTTTATCGGCACCCTGCTGTCCGTGGTGAGAAACGAGGGCATCGTGGCCCTGTA
TTCTGGCCTGAAGGCCACAATGATCAGGGCAATCCCAGCAAATGGCGCCCTGTTCGTGGCCTACGAGTAT
AGCCGCAAGATGATGATGAAGCAGCTGGAGGCCTATTAAGACCCAGCTTTCTTGTACAAAGTTGGCATTA
TAAGAAAGCATTGCTTATCAATTTGTTGCAACGAACAGGTCACTATCAGTCAAAATAAAATCATTATTTG
CCATCCAGCTGATATCCCCTATAGTGAGTCGTATTACATGGTCATAGCTGTTTCCTGGCAGCTCTGGCCC
GTGTCTCAAAATCTCTGATGTTACATTGCACAAGATAAAAATATATCATCATGAACAATAAAACTGTCTG
CTTACATAAACAGTAATACAAGGGGTGTTATGAGCCATATTCAACGGGAAACGTCGAGGCCGCGATTAAA
TTCCAACATGGATGCTGATTTATATGGGTATAAATGGGCTCGCGATAATGTCGGGCAATCAGGTGCGACA
ATCTATCGCTTGTATGGGAAGCCCGATGCGCCAGAGTTGTTTCTGAAACATGGCAAAGGTAGCGTTGCCA
ATGATGTTACAGATGAGATGGTCAGACTAAACTGGCTGACGGAATTTATGCCTCTTCCGACCATCAAGCA
TTTTATCCGTACTCCTGATGATGCATGGTTACTCACCACTGCGATCCCCGGAAAAACAGCATTCCAGGTA
TTAGAAGAATATCCTGATTCAGGTGAAAATATTGTTGATGCGCTGGCAGTGTTCCTGCGCCGGTTGCATT
CGATTCCTGTTTGTAATTGTCCTTTTAACAGCGATCGCGTATTTCGTCTCGCTCAGGCGCAATCACGAAT
GAATAACGGTTTGGTTGATGCGAGTGATTTTGATGACGAGCGTAATGGCTGGCCTGTTGAACAAGTCTGG
AAAGAAATGCATAAACTTTTGCCATTCTCACCGGATTCAGTCGTCACTCATGGTGATTTCTCACTTGATA
ACCTTATTTTTGACGAGGGGAAATTAATAGGTTGTATTGATGTTGGACGAGTCGGAATCGCAGACCGATA
CCAGGATCTTGCCATCCTATGGAACTGCCTCGGTGAGTTTTCTCCTTCATTACAGAAACGGCTTTTTCAA
AAATATGGTATTGATAATCCTGATATGAATAAATTGCAGTTTCATTTGATGCTCGATGAGTTTTTCTAAT
CAGAATTGGTTAATTGGTTGTAACACTGGCAGAGCATTACGCTGACTTGACGGGACGGCGCAAGCTCATG
ACCAAAATCCCTTAACGTGAGTTACGCGTCGTTCCACTGAGCGTCAGACCCCGTAGAAAAGATCAAAGGA
TCTTCTTGAGATCCTTTTTTTCTGCGCGTAATCTGCTGCTTGCAAACAAAAAAACCACCGCTACCAGCGG
TGGTTTGTTTGCCGGATCAAGAGCTACCAACTCTTTTTCCGAAGGTAACTGGCTTCAGCAGAGCGCAGAT
ACCAAATACTGTTCTTCTAGTGTAGCCGTAGTTAGGCCACCACTTCAAGAACTCTGTAGCACCGCCTACA
TACCTCGCTCTGCTAATCCTGTTACCAGTGGCTGCTGCCAGTGGCGATAAGTCGTGTCTTACCGGGTTGG
ACTCAAGACGATAGTTACCGGATAAGGCGCAGCGGTCGGGCTGAACGGGGGGTTCGTGCACACAGCCCAG
CTTGGAGCGAACGACCTACACCGAACTGAGATACCTACAGCGTGAGCTATGAGAAAGCGCCACGCTTCCC
GAAGGGAGAAAGGCGGACAGGTATCCGGTAAGCGGCAGGGTCGGAACAGGAGAGCGCACGAGGGAGCTTC
CAGGGGGAAACGCCTGGTATCTTTATAGTCCTGTCGGGTTTCGCCACCTCTGACTTGAGCGTCGATTTTT
GTGATGCTCGTCAGGGGGGCGGAGCCTATGGAAAAACGCCAGCAACGCGGCCTTTTTACGGTTCCTGGCC
TTTTGCTGGCCTTTTGCTCACATGTT
Features (pLannotate 1.2.2; 10 found; start..end, strand, type, name):
    121..213     +  CDS            lacI (fragment): lac repressor; lacI; The lac repressor binds to the lac operator to inhibit transcription in E. coli. This inhibition can be relieved by adding lactose or isopropyl-β-D-thiogalactopyranoside (IPTG).
    268..295     -  terminator     rrnB T2 terminator: transcription terminator T2 from the E. coli rrnB gene
    427..470     +  terminator     rrnB T1 terminator: Escherichia coli rrnB; transcription terminator T1 from the E. coli rrnB gene
    517..553     -  CDS            lacZα (fragment): LacZα fragment of β-galactosidase; lacZ fragment
    569..668     +  protein_bind   attL1: mutant version of attL; recombination site for the Gateway® LR reaction LR Clonase™
    674..1576    +  CDS            SLC25A2: ORNT2_HUMAN - Also known as ORNT2. Experimental evidence at protein level: Swiss-Prot protein existence level 1. Ornithine transport across inner mitochondrial membrane, from the cytoplasm to the matrix. From Homo sapiens (Human).
   1581..1680    -  protein_bind   attL2: mutant version of attL; recombination site for the Gateway® LR reaction LR Clonase™
   1698..1716    -  promoter       T7 promoter: promoter for bacteriophage T7 RNA polymerase
   1850..2659    +  CDS            KanR: aminoglycoside phosphotransferase; aph(3')-Ia; confers resistance to kanamycin in bacteria or G418 (Geneticin®) in eukaryotes
   2806..3394    +  rep_origin     ori: high-copy-number ColE1/pMB1/pBR322/pUC origin of replication
