>Addgene plasmid #161181 | pDONR221-SLC25A2_STOP | analyzer sequence | sequence record 312296
CTTTCCTGCGTTATCCCCTGATTCTGTGGATAACCGTATTACCGCCTTTGAGTGAGCTGATACCGCTCGC
CGCAGCCGAACGACCGAGCGCAGCGAGTCAGTGAGCGAGGAAGCGGAAGAGCGCCCAATACGCAAACCGC
CTCTCCCCGCGCGTTGGCCGATTCATTAATGCAGCTGGCACGACAGGTTTCCCGACTGGAAAGCGGGCAG
TGAGCGCAACGCAATTAATACGCGTACCGCTAGCCAGGAAGAGTTTGTAGAAACGCAAAAAGGCCATCCG
TCAGGATGGCCTTCTGCTTAGTTTGATGCCTGGCAGTTTATGGCGGGCGTCCTGCCCGCCACCCTCCGGG
CCGTTGCTTCACAACGTTCAAATCCGCTCCCGGCGGATTTGTCCTACTCAGGAGAGCGTTCACCGACAAA
CAACAGATAAAACGAAAGGCCCAGTCTTCCGACTGAGCCTTTCGTTTTATTTGATGCCTGGCAGTTCCCT
ACTCTCGCGTTAACGCTAGCATGGATGTTTTCCCAGTCACGACGTTGTAAAACGACGGCCAGTCTTAAGC
TCGGGCCCCAAATAATGATTTTATTTTGACTGATAGTGACCTGTTCGTTGCAACACATTGATGAGCAATG
CTTTTTTATAATGCCAACTTTGTACAAAAAAGCAGGCTCCACCATGAAGTCCGGACCAGGAATCCAGGCA
GCAATCGACCTGACCGCAGGAGCAGCAGGAGGAACCGCATGCGTGCTGACAGGACAGCCCTTCGATACCA
TCAAGGTGAAGATGCAGACATTTCCTGACCTGTACAAGGGCCTGACCGATTGTTTCCTGAAGACATACGC
CCAAGTGGGCCTGAGGGGCTTTTATAAGGGCACCGGACCCGCCCTGATGGCATACGTGGCAGAGAACAGC
GTGCTGTTCATGTGCTATGGCTTCTGTCAGCAGTTTGTGCGCAAGGTGGCCGGCATGGACAAGCAGGCCA
AGCTGTCCGATCTGCAGACAGCAGCAGCAGGATCCTTCGCCTCTGCCTTTGCCGCCCTGGCCCTGTGCCC
TACCGAGCTGGTGAAGTGTCGGCTGCAGACAATGTACGAGATGGAGATGTCTGGCAAGATCGCCAAGAGC
CACAATACCATCTGGTCCGTGGTGAAGGGCATCCTGAAGAAGGACGGCCCACTGGGCTTTTATCACGGCC
TGAGCTCCACACTGCTGCAGGAGGTGCCCGGCTACTTCTTTTTCTTTGGCGGCTATGAGCTGTCTCGGAG
CTTCTTTGCCAGCGGCAGATCCAAGGACGAGCTGGGCCCTGTGCACCTGATGCTGTCTGGAGGAGTGGCA
GGAATCTGCCTGTGGCTGGTGGTGTTCCCAGTGGATTGTATCAAGTCTCGGATCCAGGTGCTGAGCATGT
ACGGCAAGCAGGCCGGCTTTATCGGCACCCTGCTGTCCGTGGTGAGAAACGAGGGCATCGTGGCCCTGTA
TTCTGGCCTGAAGGCCACAATGATCAGGGCAATCCCAGCAAATGGCGCCCTGTTCGTGGCCTACGAGTAT
AGCCGCAAGATGATGATGAAGCAGCTGGAGGCCTATTAAGACCCAGCTTTCTTGTACAAAGTTGGCATTA
TAAGAAAGCATTGCTTATCAATTTGTTGCAACGAACAGGTCACTATCAGTCAAAATAAAATCATTATTTG
CCATCCAGCTGATATCCCCTATAGTGAGTCGTATTACATGGTCATAGCTGTTTCCTGGCAGCTCTGGCCC
GTGTCTCAAAATCTCTGATGTTACATTGCACAAGATAAAATAATATCATCATGAACAATAAAACTGTCTG
CTTACATAAACAGTAATACAAGGGGTGTTATGAGCCATATTCAACGGGAAACGTCGAGGCCGCGATTAAA
TTCCAACATGGATGCTGATTTATATGGGTATAAATGGGCTCGCGATAATGTCGGGCAATCAGGTGCGACA
ATCTATCGCTTGTATGGGAAGCCCGATGCGCCAGAGTTGTTTCTGAAACATGGCAAAGGTAGCGTTGCCA
ATGATGTTACAGATGAGATGGTCAGACTAAACTGGCTGACGGAATTTATGCCTCTTCCGACCATCAAGCA
TTTTATCCGTACTCCTGATGATGCATGGTTACTCACCACTGCGATCCCCGGAAAAACAGCATTCCAGGTA
TTAGAAGAATATCCTGATTCAGGTGAAAATATTGTTGATGCGCTGGCAGTGTTCCTGCGCCGGTTGCATT
CGATTCCTGTTTGTAATTGTCCTTTTAACAGCGATCGCGTATTTCGTCTCGCTCAGGCGCAATCACGAAT
GAATAACGGTTTGGTTGATGCGAGTGATTTTGATGACGAGCGTAATGGCTGGCCTGTTGAACAAGTCTGG
AAAGAAATGCATAAACTTTTGCCATTCTCACCGGATTCAGTCGTCACTCATGGTGATTTCTCACTTGATA
ACCTTATTTTTGACGAGGGGAAATTAATAGGTTGTATTGATGTTGGACGAGTCGGAATCGCAGACCGATA
CCAGGATCTTGCCATCCTATGGAACTGCCTCGGTGAGTTTTCTCCTTCATTACAGAAACGGCTTTTTCAA
AAATATGGTATTGATAATCCTGATATGAATAAATTGCAGTTTCATTTGATGCTCGATGAGTTTTTCTAAT
CAGAATTGGTTAATTGGTTGTAACACTGGCAGAGCATTACGCTGACTTGACGGGACGGCGCAAGCTCATG
ACCAAAATCCCTTAACGTGAGTTACGCGTCGTTCCACTGAGCGTCAGACCCCGTAGAAAAGATCAAAGGA
TCTTCTTGAGATCCTTTTTTTCTGCGCGTAATCTGCTGCTTGCAAACAAAAAAACCACCGCTACCAGCGG
TGGTTTGTTTGCCGGATCAAGAGCTACCAACTCTTTTTCCGAAGGTAACTGGCTTCAGCAGAGCGCAGAT
ACCAAATACTGTTCTTCTAGTGTAGCCGTAGTTAGGCCACCACTTCAAGAACTCTGTAGCACCGCCTACA
TACCTCGCTCTGCTAATCCTGTTACCAGTGGCTGCTGCCAGTGGCGATAAGTCGTGTCTTACCGGGTTGG
ACTCAAGACGATAGTTACCGGATAAGGCGCAGCGGTCGGGCTGAACGGGGGGTTCGTGCACACAGCCCAG
CTTGGAGCGAACGACCTACACCGAACTGAGATACCTACAGCGTGAGCTATGAGAAAGCGCCACGCTTCCC
GAAGGGAGAAAGGCGGACAGGTATCCGGTAAGCGGCAGGGTCGGAACAGGAGAGCGCACGAGGGAGCTTC
CAGGGGGAAACGCCTGGTATCTTTATAGTCCTGTCGGGTTTCGCCACCTCTGACTTGAGCGTCGATTTTT
GTGATGCTCGTCAGGGGGGCGGAGCCTATGGAAAAACGCCAGCAACGCGGCCTTTTTACGGTTCCTGGCC
TTTTGCTGGCCTTTTGCTCACATGTT
Features (pLannotate 1.2.2; 10 found; start..end, strand, type, name):
    121..213     +  CDS            lacI (fragment): lac repressor; lacI; The lac repressor binds to the lac operator to inhibit transcription in E. coli. This inhibition can be relieved by adding lactose or isopropyl-β-D-thiogalactopyranoside (IPTG).
    268..295     -  terminator     rrnB T2 terminator: transcription terminator T2 from the E. coli rrnB gene
    427..470     +  terminator     rrnB T1 terminator: Escherichia coli rrnB; transcription terminator T1 from the E. coli rrnB gene
    517..553     -  CDS            lacZα (fragment): LacZα fragment of β-galactosidase; lacZ fragment
    569..668     +  protein_bind   attL1: mutant version of attL; recombination site for the Gateway® LR reaction LR Clonase™
    674..1576    +  CDS            SLC25A2: ORNT2_HUMAN - Also known as ORNT2. Experimental evidence at protein level: Swiss-Prot protein existence level 1. Ornithine transport across inner mitochondrial membrane, from the cytoplasm to the matrix. From Homo sapiens (Human).
   1581..1680    -  protein_bind   attL2: mutant version of attL; recombination site for the Gateway® LR reaction LR Clonase™
   1698..1716    -  promoter       T7 promoter: promoter for bacteriophage T7 RNA polymerase
   1850..2659    +  CDS            KanR: aminoglycoside phosphotransferase; aph(3')-Ia; confers resistance to kanamycin in bacteria or G418 (Geneticin®) in eukaryotes
   2806..3394    +  rep_origin     ori: high-copy-number ColE1/pMB1/pBR322/pUC origin of replication
