[The description below was written by a language model from this plasmid's Addgene catalogue record and pLannotate feature annotations shown in this document.]
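Description:
pDONR221-SLC25A2_STOP is a Gateway entry clone built on the pDONR221 donor backbone, carrying a codon-optimized open reading frame for human SLC25A2 (also called ORNT2 or ORC2), a mitochondrial carrier that transports ornithine across the inner mitochondrial membrane from the cytoplasm to the matrix. The plasmid is about 3.5 kb and is maintained in E. coli at high copy through a ColE1/pUC-type origin, with selection by kanamycin via the aminoglycoside phosphotransferase (KanR) gene.

The roughly 0.9 kb ORF sits between attL1 and attL2, the recombination sites used in the Gateway LR reaction, so the coding sequence can be moved directionally and in frame into any attR-containing destination vector. Although the catalogue classifies the vector type as mammalian expression, the feature table shows no eukaryotic promoter or polyadenylation signal upstream or downstream of the insert. Expression therefore depends on the regulatory elements supplied by the chosen destination vector. Upstream rrnB T1 and T2 terminators insulate the cassette from read-through transcription in bacteria, a T7 promoter lies just outside attL2 in the reverse orientation, and short lacI and lacZα fragments are backbone remnants. M13 forward and reverse primer sites flank the cassette for sequence verification.

This version retains a stop codon at the end of the ORF, making it suited to producing untagged or N-terminally tagged protein. A companion clone without the stop codon exists for C-terminal fusions. The plasmid belongs to a consortium collection of solute carrier clones intended for systematic study of SLC transporters.
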