Addgene plasmid #161181: pDONR221-SLC25A2_STOP
Purpose: Gateway entry clone with codon-optimized ORF sequence for subcloning into custom expression vectors. Contains a STOP codon at the end of the codon-optimized ORF sequence.
Depositing lab: RESOLUTE Consortium & Giulio Superti-Furga. Depositing organization: CeMM Research Center for Molecular Medicine. Publication: The RESOLUTE consortium: unlocking SLC transporters for drug discovery. Superti-Furga G, Lackner D, Wiedmer T, Ingles-Prieto A, Barbosa B, Girardi E, Goldmann U, Gurtl B, Klavins K, Klimek C, Lindinger S, Lineiro-Retes E, Muller AC, Onstein S, Redinger G, Reil D, Sedlyarov V, Wolf G, Crawford M, Everley R, ... Steppan CM. Nat Rev Drug Discov. 2020 Jul;19(7):429-430. doi: 10.1038/d41573-020-00056-6. PubMed 32265506.
Backbone
  Vector backbone: pDONR221
  Backbone manufacturer: ThermoFisher Scientific
  Backbone size w/o insert (bp): 2550
  Vector type: Mammalian Expression
Growth in bacteria
  Bacterial resistance: Kanamycin, 50 μg/mL
  Growth temperature: 37°C
  Growth strain: NEB Stable
  Copy number: High Copy
Gene/Insert
  Gene/Insert name: SLC25A2 (alt name: ORNT2)
  Species: H. sapiens (human)
  Insert size (bp): 906
  Entrez Gene: SLC25A2 (a.k.a. ORC2, ORNT2, MGC119151, MGC119153)
  Cloning method: Gateway Cloning
  Sequencing primers: 5′ M13-fwd; 3′ M13-rev
Terms and licenses: Academic/Nonprofit Terms; Industry Terms
Depositor comments: This plasmid contains a STOP codon at the end of the codon-optimized ORF. For the version of this plasmid that does not contain a STOP codon, please see Addgene plasmid 132015 For more information on the full Resolute plasmid collection, please see www.addgene.org/depositor-collections/re-solute/. Please provide your feedback on this plasmid to the RESOLUTE consortium by filling out their RESOLUTE repository feedback form: https://forms.office.com/Pages/ResponsePage.aspx?id=0e05yklzmkS7rjFGQL4N7z4feCLQvEJAmVcOCM_u885UN1JJRko0Ukg4TVQwNTZLOUxPQVJWT1NHUCQlQCN0PWcu
How to cite: pDONR221-SLC25A2_STOP was a gift from RESOLUTE Consortium & Giulio Superti-Furga (Addgene plasmid # 161181 ; http://n2t.net/addgene:161181 ; RRID:Addgene_161181)
