>Addgene plasmid #161181 | pDONR221-SLC25A2_STOP | depositor partial sequence | sequence record 312297 | Codon-optimized ORF of SLC25A2
ATGAAGTCCGGACCAGGAATCCAGGCAGCAATCGACCTGACCGCAGGAGCAGCAGGAGGAACCGCATGCG
TGCTGACAGGACAGCCCTTCGATACCATCAAGGTGAAGATGCAGACATTTCCTGACCTGTACAAGGGCCT
GACCGATTGTTTCCTGAAGACATACGCCCAAGTGGGCCTGAGGGGCTTTTATAAGGGCACCGGACCCGCC
CTGATGGCATACGTGGCAGAGAACAGCGTGCTGTTCATGTGCTATGGCTTCTGTCAGCAGTTTGTGCGCA
AGGTGGCCGGCATGGACAAGCAGGCCAAGCTGTCCGATCTGCAGACAGCAGCAGCAGGATCCTTCGCCTC
TGCCTTTGCCGCCCTGGCCCTGTGCCCTACCGAGCTGGTGAAGTGTCGGCTGCAGACAATGTACGAGATG
GAGATGTCTGGCAAGATCGCCAAGAGCCACAATACCATCTGGTCCGTGGTGAAGGGCATCCTGAAGAAGG
ACGGCCCACTGGGCTTTTATCACGGCCTGAGCTCCACACTGCTGCAGGAGGTGCCCGGCTACTTCTTTTT
CTTTGGCGGCTATGAGCTGTCTCGGAGCTTCTTTGCCAGCGGCAGATCCAAGGACGAGCTGGGCCCTGTG
CACCTGATGCTGTCTGGAGGAGTGGCAGGAATCTGCCTGTGGCTGGTGGTGTTCCCAGTGGATTGTATCA
AGTCTCGGATCCAGGTGCTGAGCATGTACGGCAAGCAGGCCGGCTTTATCGGCACCCTGCTGTCCGTGGT
GAGAAACGAGGGCATCGTGGCCCTGTATTCTGGCCTGAAGGCCACAATGATCAGGGCAATCCCAGCAAAT
GGCGCCCTGTTCGTGGCCTACGAGTATAGCCGCAAGATGATGATGAAGCAGCTGGAGGCCTATTAA
